Addgene plasmid #112322: pELK3-donor
Purpose: CRISPR donor plasmid to tag human transcription factor ELK3 with GFP
Depositing lab: Kevin White. Depositing organization: University of Chicago.
Backbone
  Vector backbone: pUC19
  Vector type: CRISPR
Growth in bacteria
  Bacterial resistance: Ampicillin, 100 μg/mL
  Growth temperature: 37°C
  Growth strain: DH5alpha
  Copy number: High Copy
Gene/Insert
  Gene/Insert name: ELK3 homology arms flanking EGFP-IRES-Neo cassette
  Species: H. sapiens (human)
  Mutation: hg38:12:96266960:A>T, rs760335647, rs6538704
  Entrez Gene: ELK3 (a.k.a. ERP, NET, SAP-2, SAP2)
  Cloning method: Gibson Cloning
  Sequencing primers: 5′ M13pUC-fwd; 3′ M13pUC-rev
Terms and licenses: Academic/Nonprofit Terms; Industry Terms: Not Available to Industry
Depositor comments: Cloning source: K562. Use with plasmid pELK3.1.0-gDNA.
How to cite: pELK3-donor was a gift from Kevin White (Addgene plasmid # 112322 ; http://n2t.net/addgene:112322 ; RRID:Addgene_112322)
