[The description below was written by a language model from this plasmid's Addgene catalogue record and pLannotate feature annotations shown in this document.]
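Description:
pELK3-donor is a homology-directed repair donor plasmid built on the pUC19 backbone, designed for CRISPR-mediated tagging of the endogenous human transcription factor gene ELK3 (also called NET or SAP-2) with GFP. It is propagated in E. coli as a high-copy plasmid through the ColE1/pUC origin and selected with ampicillin via the β-lactamase gene. Remnants of the pUC19 lac promoter/operator, lacZα and multiple cloning site flank the insert, which was assembled by Gibson cloning.

The insert consists of ELK3 genomic homology arms, amplified from K562 cells, surrounding an EGFP-IRES-Neo cassette. The feature table detects a short ELK3 coding fragment immediately upstream of the cassette, consistent with the end of the left arm running in frame into the tag so that a C-terminal fusion would be produced, although the record does not explicitly state the tagged terminus. Between ELK3 and EGFP lie a small fragment matching a TEV-cleavage/His composite tag and an S-Tag, which could serve as linker and affinity or epitope handles. Downstream, an EMCV IRES drives translation of the neomycin phosphotransferase gene from the same transcript. No separate mammalian promoter is annotated, so expression of both EGFP and G418 resistance would appear to depend on correct integration at the ELK3 locus, which favours selection of properly targeted cells. The arms carry three recorded sequence variants relative to the hg38 reference, two of them catalogued SNPs.

The plasmid is intended to be used with the companion guide RNA plasmid pELK3.1.0-gDNA. The resulting GFP-tagged endogenous protein could serve for detection or pull-down with anti-GFP reagents, though the record does not specify downstream applications.
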