Features (pLannotate 1.2.2; 17 found; start..end, strand, type, name):
      1..21      +  misc_feature   MCS (fragment): pUC18/19 multiple cloning site
     58..74      -  protein_bind   lac operator: The lac repressor binds to the lac operator to inhibit transcription in E. coli. This inhibition can be relieved by adding lactose or isopropyl-β-D-thiogalactopyranoside (IPTG). lac repressor encoded by lacI
     82..112     -  promoter       lac promoter: promoter for the E. coli lac operon
    127..148     -  protein_bind   CAP binding site: CAP binding activates transcription in the presence of cAMP. E. coli catabolite activator protein
    161..253     -  CDS            lacI (fragment): lac repressor; lacI; The lac repressor binds to the lac operator to inhibit transcription in E. coli. This inhibition can be relieved by adding lactose or isopropyl-β-D-thiogalactopyranoside (IPTG).
    436..1024    -  rep_origin     ori: high-copy-number ColE1/pMB1/pBR322/pUC origin of replication
   1195..2055    -  CDS            AmpR: β-lactamase; bla; confers resistance to ampicillin, carbenicillin, and related antibiotics
   2056..2160    -  promoter       AmpR promoter: bla
   2255..2290    +  CDS            rop (fragment): Rop protein, which maintains plasmids at low copy number; rop
   2392..2491    +  misc_feature   bom (fragment): basis of mobility region from pBR322
   2497..2654    -  CDS            lacZα (fragment): LacZα fragment of β-galactosidase; lacZ fragment
   3761..3859    +  CDS            ELK3 (fragment): ELK3_HUMAN - Also known as NET, SAP2. Experimental evidence at protein level: Swiss-Prot protein existence level 1. May be a negative regulator of transcription, but can activate transcription when coexpressed with Ras, Src or Mos. Forms a ternary complex with the serum response factor and the ETS and SRF motifs of the Fos serum response element. From Homo sapiens (Human).
   3880..3900    +  CDS            capTEV™ (fragment): composite tag for in vivo biotinylation, TEV protease cleavage, and 6xHis tagging
   3914..3958    +  CDS            S-Tag: affinity and epitope tag derived from pancreatic ribonuclease A
   4049..4768    +  CDS            EGFP: the original enhanced GFP (Yang et al., 1996) mammalian codon-optimized
   4806..5391    +  misc_feature   IRES2: internal ribosome entry site (IRES) of the encephalomyocarditis virus (EMCV)
   5473..6276    +  CDS            NeoR/KanR: aminoglycoside phosphotransferase from Tn5; aph(3')-II (or nptII); confers resistance to neomycin, kanamycin, and G418 (Geneticin®)
>Addgene plasmid #112322 | pELK3-donor | depositor full sequence | sequence record 211713 | Full Sequence
GACCTGCAGGCATGCAAGCTTGGCGTAATCATGGTCATAGCTGTTTCCTGTGTGAAATTGTTATCCGCTC
ACAATTCCACACAACATACGAGCCGGAAGCATAAAGTGTAAAGCCTGGGGTGCCTAATGAGTGAGCTAAC
TCACATTAATTGCGTTGCGCTCACTGCCCGCTTTCCAGTCGGGAAACCTGTCGTGCCAGCTGCATTAATG
AATCGGCCAACGCGCGGGGAGAGGCGGTTTGCGTATTGGGCGCTCTTCCGCTTCCTCGCTCACTGACTCG
CTGCGCTCGGTCGTTCGGCTGCGGCGAGCGGTATCAGCTCACTCAAAGGCGGTAATACGGTTATCCACAG
AATCAGGGGATAACGCAGGAAAGAACATGTGAGCAAAAGGCCAGCAAAAGGCCAGGAACCGTAAAAAGGC
CGCGTTGCTGGCGTTTTTCCATAGGCTCCGCCCCCCTGACGAGCATCACAAAAATCGACGCTCAAGTCAG
AGGTGGCGAAACCCGACAGGACTATAAAGATACCAGGCGTTTCCCCCTGGAAGCTCCCTCGTGCGCTCTC
CTGTTCCGACCCTGCCGCTTACCGGATACCTGTCCGCCTTTCTCCCTTCGGGAAGCGTGGCGCTTTCTCA
TAGCTCACGCTGTAGGTATCTCAGTTCGGTGTAGGTCGTTCGCTCCAAGCTGGGCTGTGTGCACGAACCC
CCCGTTCAGCCCGACCGCTGCGCCTTATCCGGTAACTATCGTCTTGAGTCCAACCCGGTAAGACACGACT
TATCGCCACTGGCAGCAGCCACTGGTAACAGGATTAGCAGAGCGAGGTATGTAGGCGGTGCTACAGAGTT
CTTGAAGTGGTGGCCTAACTACGGCTACACTAGAAGGACAGTATTTGGTATCTGCGCTCTGCTGAAGCCA
GTTACCTTCGGAAAAAGAGTTGGTAGCTCTTGATCCGGCAAACAAACCACCGCTGGTAGCGGTGGTTTTT
TTGTTTGCAAGCAGCAGATTACGCGCAGAAAAAAAGGATCTCAAGAAGATCCTTTGATCTTTTCTACGGG
GTCTGACGCTCAGTGGAACGAAAACTCACGTTAAGGGATTTTGGTCATGAGATTATCAAAAAGGATCTTC
ACCTAGATCCTTTTAAATTAAAAATGAAGTTTTAAATCAATCTAAAGTATATATGAGTAAACTTGGTCTG
ACAGTTACCAATGCTTAATCAGTGAGGCACCTATCTCAGCGATCTGTCTATTTCGTTCATCCATAGTTGC
CTGACTCCCCGTCGTGTAGATAACTACGATACGGGAGGGCTTACCATCTGGCCCCAGTGCTGCAATGATA
CCGCGAGACCCACGCTCACCGGCTCCAGATTTATCAGCAATAAACCAGCCAGCCGGAAGGGCCGAGCGCA
GAAGTGGTCCTGCAACTTTATCCGCCTCCATCCAGTCTATTAATTGTTGCCGGGAAGCTAGAGTAAGTAG
TTCGCCAGTTAATAGTTTGCGCAACGTTGTTGCCATTGCTACAGGCATCGTGGTGTCACGCTCGTCGTTT
GGTATGGCTTCATTCAGCTCCGGTTCCCAACGATCAAGGCGAGTTACATGATCCCCCATGTTGTGCAAAA
AAGCGGTTAGCTCCTTCGGTCCTCCGATCGTTGTCAGAAGTAAGTTGGCCGCAGTGTTATCACTCATGGT
TATGGCAGCACTGCATAATTCTCTTACTGTCATGCCATCCGTAAGATGCTTTTCTGTGACTGGTGAGTAC
TCAACCAAGTCATTCTGAGAATAGTGTATGCGGCGACCGAGTTGCTCTTGCCCGGCGTCAATACGGGATA
ATACCGCGCCACATAGCAGAACTTTAAAAGTGCTCATCATTGGAAAACGTTCTTCGGGGCGAAAACTCTC
AAGGATCTTACCGCTGTTGAGATCCAGTTCGATGTAACCCACTCGTGCACCCAACTGATCTTCAGCATCT
TTTACTTTCACCAGCGTTTCTGGGTGAGCAAAAACAGGAAGGCAAAATGCCGCAAAAAAGGGAATAAGGG
CGACACGGAAATGTTGAATACTCATACTCTTCCTTTTTCAATATTATTGAAGCATTTATCAGGGTTATTG
TCTCATGAGCGGATACATATTTGAATGTATTTAGAAAAATAAACAAATAGGGGTTCCGCGCACATTTCCC
CGAAAAGTGCCACCTGACGTCTAAGAAACCATTATTATCATGACATTAACCTATAAAAATAGGCGTATCA
CGAGGCCCTTTCGTCTCGCGCGTTTCGGTGATGACGGTGAAAACCTCTGACACATGCAGCTCCCGGAGAC
GGTCACAGCTTGTCTGTAAGCGGATGCCGGGAGCAGACAAGCCCGTCAGGGCGCGTCAGCGGGTGTTGGC
GGGTGTCGGGGCTGGCTTAACTATGCGGCATCAGAGCAGATTGTACTGAGAGTGCACCATATGCGGTGTG
AAATACCGCACAGATGCGTAAGGAGAAAATACCGCATCAGGCGCCATTCGCCATTCAGGCTGCGCAACTG
TTGGGAAGGGCGATCGGTGCGGGCCTCTTCGCTATTACGCCAGCTGGCGAAAGGGGGATGTGCTGCAAGG
CGATTAAGTTGGGTAACGCCAGGGTTTTCCCAGTCACGACGTTGTAAAACGACGGCCAGTGAATTCGAGC
TCGGTACCCTTAAAACTTGGCTGTGTTGCTTATTAGCTGTGTGACCTTTAGCCAACAGAACTTATTTGAA
ATCTGTTTTCTCATCTGTAAAATGGGGACAACAAAACTTACGTTACAGCTCCTAGGTATCAAATGAAATG
ACAAGCCTTGATAAACTCTAAGGTACTAGACACAAGTTACTGAAATTGTTTGAAAATTGCAAAAACATAT
TTACTTAAATATAAGTATTTGTTGTACTTCTAACATGTGTCAGGCTCTGTAATTTGATATTTGGCGCTGA
AGTTTAACTTTCCTGGACTAAATAGGAAATAAGCTAGAAAAGACAGCCCAGGAGATCTTTTTGACACATC
ATCCTCAACAACGAAAATCTAGTTGCAAGTAGTCACATATTAAAAGGCCTTGTTCAGTTGGGATTGCAAC
TAACATATTTGTTTCAGACCTGAAACTCATTATCAGAGCATATACTGTCATCCTACTATATTTATCATCT
TAGTGAACAACAATACAGAAATCTTATTCTTTGTCACTTATGAGTGATCTGTGTGATATTTTAATTAGAA
TACTTTCTTAGCTCCAAAATAATCTATTCTAAATCTTTAAATACATTTCTTACTTTAGAATAAATGCTGC
AAGAATCATCTTTGTAGTACCCTGAAAAACTGATGGCAAATTTCAAAATATAGTATTAGAAATTACTGAC
TCACATGTAAAGAGTCTATGGTTTTCAAAACACTCTTTTAATATTTAATATTAAACATTATTTTAATATT
TATAGCATTATCAGCATCCTGAGTAGCTTAGAACTTTTAAAAAATAGTGTTAGAAGATGCTTTAGCAACA
TATAAATTATATATTTTTTCCTAGTAGCCTATGCATATAGAATAATTAGGGACATTTTCTGGGCCTTATC
CTTTGTTTGCTCTATGTAAATCTTGATCTCATTGTCATCTTCCAATTATTCTGTAAAATACATTGGCAAC
TAATCTCTATCACAGGGGTGATGAGAGAAATGGACTGCTATGGACTGTATGGGAATGTAAAGAACCTAAG
TTCTTCCCAATGGATTTGCAATAATTATTGTAAAAATCTTTTGTCCCCTACAGTTCCCCACACTGCTTAA
TGGCCACATGCCAGTGCCAATCCCCAGTCTGGACAGAGCTGCTTCTCCAGTACTGCTTTCTTCAAACTCT
CAGAAATCCGGGATTCCAACTACTGCAAGCGAGAATCTTTATTTTCAGGGCGCCGCCAAATTCAAAGAAA
CCGCTGCTGCTAAATTCGAACGCCAGCACATGGACAGCGGAGGTGGAGGTTCGAGCGGTCCCTCGGGTTC
GTCGAGCCTGGAAGTTCTGTTCCAGGGGCCCCTGTCGTCGAGCGGTCCCTCGGGTTCGATGGTGAGCAAA
GGCGAGGAGCTGTTCACCGGGGTGGTGCCCATCCTGGTCGAGCTGGACGGCGACGTAAACGGCCACAAGT
TCAGCGTGTCCGGCGAGGGCGAGGGCGATGCCACCTACGGCAAGCTGACCCTGAAGTTCATCTGCACCAC
CGGCAAGCTGCCCGTGCCCTGGCCCACCCTCGTGACCACCCTGACCTACGGCGTGCAGTGCTTCAGCCGC
TACCCCGACCACATGAAGCAGCACGACTTCTTCAAGTCCGCCATGCCCGAAGGCTACGTCCAGGAGCGCA
CCATCTTCTTCAAGGACGACGGCAACTACAAGACCCGCGCCGAGGTGAAGTTCGAGGGCGACACCCTGGT
GAACCGCATCGAGCTGAAGGGCATCGACTTCAAGGAGGACGGCAACATCCTGGGGCACAAGCTGGAGTAC
AACTACAACAGCCACAACGTCTATATCATGGCCGACAAGCAGAAGAACGGCATCAAGGTGAACTTCAAGA
TCCGCCACAACATCGAGGACGGCAGCGTGCAGCTCGCCGACCACTACCAGCAGAACACCCCCATCGGCGA
CGGCCCCGTGCTGCTGCCCGACAACCACTACCTGAGCACCCAGTCCGCCCTGAGCAAAGACCCCAACGAG
AAGCGCGATCACATGGTCCTTAAGGAGTTCGTGACCGCCGCCGGGATCACTCTCGGCATGGACGAGCTGT
ACAAGTAATGATCTAGAGTCGAGTTAATTAAGAATTCCGCCCCCCCCCCTCTCCCTCCCCCCCCCTAACG
TTACTGGCCGAAGCCGCTTGGAATAAGGCCGGTGTGCGTTTGTCTATATGTTATTTTCCACCATATTGCC
GTCTTTTGGCAATGTGAGGGCCCGGAAACCTGGCCCTGTCTTCTTGACGAGCATTCCTAGGGGTCTTTCC
CCTCTCGCCAAAGGAATGCAGGGTCTGTTGAATGTCGTGAAGGAAGCAGTTCCTCTGGAAGCTTCTTGAA
GACAAACAACGTCTGTAGCGACCCTTTGCAGGCAGCGGAACCCCCCACCTGGCGACAGGTGCCTCTGCGG
CCAAAAGCCACGTGTATAAGATACACCTGCAAAGGCGGCACAACCCCAGTGCCACGTTGTGAGTTGGATA
GTTGTGGAAAGAGTCAAATGGCTCTCCTCAAGCGTATTCAACAAGGGGCTGAAGGATGCCCAGAAGGTAC
CCCATTGTATGGGATCTGATCTGGGGCCTCGGTGCACATGCTTTACATGTGTTTAGTCGAGGTTAAAAAA
ACGTCTAGGCCCCCCGAACCACGGGGACGTGGTTTTCCTTTGAAAAACACGATGATAATATGGCCACAAC
CTGTTACATTGCACAAGATAAAAATATATCATCACGAACAGTAAAACTGTCTGCTTACATAAACAGTAAT
ACAAGGGGTGTTATGGGATCGGCCATTGAACAAGATGGATTGCACGCAGGTTCTCCGGCCGCTTGGGTGG
AGAGGCTATTCGGCTATGACTGGGCACAACAGACAATCGGCTGCTCTGATGCCGCCGTGTTCCGGCTGTC
AGCGCAGGGGCGCCCGGTTCTTTTTGTCAAGACCGACCTGTCCGGTGCCCTGAATGAACTGCAGGACGAG
GCAGCGCGGCTATCGTGGCTGGCCACGACGGGCGTTCCTTGCGCAGCTGTGCTCGACGTTGTCACTGAAG
CGGGAAGGGACTGGCTGCTATTGGGCGAAGTGCCGGGGCAGGATCTCCTGTCATCTCACCTTGCTCCTGC
CGAGAAAGTATCCATCATGGCTGATGCAATGCGGCGGCTGCATACGCTTGATCCGGCTACCTGCCCATTC
GACCACCAAGCGAAACATCGCATCGAGCGAGCACGTACTCGGATGGAAGCCGGTCTTGTCGATCAGGATG
ATCTGGACGAAGAGCATCAGGGGCTCGCGCCAGCCGAACTGTTCGCCAGGCTCAAGGCGCGCATGCCCGA
CGGCGAGGATCTCGTCGTGACCCATGGCGATGCCTGCTTGCCGAATATCATGGTGGAAAATGGCCGCTTT
TCTGGATTCATCGACTGTGGCCGGCTGGGTGTGGCGGACCGCTATCAGGACATAGCGTTGGCTACCCGTG
ATATTGCTGAAGAGCTTGGCGGCGAATGGGCTGACCGCTTCCTCGTGCTTTACGGTATCGCCGCTCCCGA
TTCGCAGCGCATCGCCTTCTATCGCCTTCTTGACGAGTTCTTCTGAGTCTGACGTCTGGCCACAATTAAG
GACTCATTAACTGATGAAACAAATTTGTCCCCACGGGCTAGTTTACCTGTGTCGTGAGAAGGACATTGTG
AAACTCTTGTTAATTTGGTTTGCACTTTTCATAACATGGATAGTCTAGATTTATGTTAGCATTTTAAAAA
CTGTTTTTGATATATTCAAGTATATATGAAAATCTGTTTGGCATTAAGTGAATTTTAATGTTTTTGTTTT
TATATCCTTTTAGCTCTTAAGTGTTGAACACTGTTGACAGTGAAGAACTTTTCTTAATGGTTTTCAGTAT
AACTAATAAGGATGTGAAGCTTTTTTCTCTTTAGTTCTGAGTATGCTAAACTGTGTGCTTATATAGACTA
TAACCAGTTGTGCCTTCCTTCGCATTTAATGTAAATGAATGATTTATATATTTTTTAGTATTAAGAGGAA
ATGTTTGAAAGATGAAAATTAGTATCAAACAGCTCTCTAGTAGAATTTCATTATTTTTCACCAGTGGGCA
ATATGAAAGCATATATCACGTTTTGTTTTACTTTCAATTGTATAAGAATTGCCTTAGAACCTCTTTTGAA
CTGAAATTCAGTAAATGTCCAAGTAATGTTTTTATAATAAACTAAGCCATATTTAGACAATAAACATTGA
TAAAAGAAAATGTTCTAAAGTACATTTTCAAAAGAATGGACCTTGAAAGGCTAGCCTCCTTAGCTGTTTA
CAGTATCTTATCTTTTAGATGCCTCCCAGACAAAAATCTGAGATGGAAAAGCTACATCAAGTTCATGCTA
TTCCAGGCCCAAGAATATCTCCTAGGTTAGCATATTCTTATTTCAAAAAATTAGCCCTGGTTTTCTCAGT
TTTCCATAGGGAATCCCGACCATCTGATATATTTACTGTGTCAGTATAAGTAAGTTGGGGTTCCCCTGGA
ACTATAATTAACATTTAAAAAATCTAATGCTTTAGAAGAAGCTCACAGAGTGGTGATGAACCCAAACAAC
AAAGAAACCATTTTTAACACTAGGTATCTTCATCAGTATAGGTAGGTGTTCACAATTTTTGATGGATCAA
AAACTTGCTGTAATACAAATAGAGAGTGGAGGTACTAAAGGCCTTGCTTGTGGAAACTG
