Features (pLannotate 1.2.2; 17 found; start..end, strand, type, name):
      1..21      +  misc_feature   MCS (fragment): pUC18/19 multiple cloning site
     58..74      -  protein_bind   lac operator: The lac repressor binds to the lac operator to inhibit transcription in E. coli. This inhibition can be relieved by adding lactose or isopropyl-β-D-thiogalactopyranoside (IPTG). lac repressor encoded by lacI
     82..112     -  promoter       lac promoter: promoter for the E. coli lac operon
    127..148     -  protein_bind   CAP binding site: CAP binding activates transcription in the presence of cAMP. E. coli catabolite activator protein
    161..253     -  CDS            lacI (fragment): lac repressor; lacI; The lac repressor binds to the lac operator to inhibit transcription in E. coli. This inhibition can be relieved by adding lactose or isopropyl-β-D-thiogalactopyranoside (IPTG).
    436..1024    -  rep_origin     ori: high-copy-number ColE1/pMB1/pBR322/pUC origin of replication
   1195..2055    -  CDS            AmpR: β-lactamase; bla; confers resistance to ampicillin, carbenicillin, and related antibiotics
   2056..2160    -  promoter       AmpR promoter: bla
   2255..2290    +  CDS            rop (fragment): Rop protein, which maintains plasmids at low copy number; rop
   2392..2491    +  misc_feature   bom (fragment): basis of mobility region from pBR322
   2497..2654    -  CDS            lacZα (fragment): LacZα fragment of β-galactosidase; lacZ fragment
   3761..3859    +  CDS            ELK3 (fragment): ELK3_HUMAN - Also known as NET, SAP2. Experimental evidence at protein level: Swiss-Prot protein existence level 1. May be a negative regulator of transcription, but can activate transcription when coexpressed with Ras, Src or Mos. Forms a ternary complex with the serum response factor and the ETS and SRF motifs of the Fos serum response element. From Homo sapiens (Human).
   3880..3900    +  CDS            capTEV™ (fragment): composite tag for in vivo biotinylation, TEV protease cleavage, and 6xHis tagging
   3914..3958    +  CDS            S-Tag: affinity and epitope tag derived from pancreatic ribonuclease A
   4049..4768    +  CDS            EGFP: the original enhanced GFP (Yang et al., 1996) mammalian codon-optimized
   4806..5391    +  misc_feature   IRES2: internal ribosome entry site (IRES) of the encephalomyocarditis virus (EMCV)
   5473..6276    +  CDS            NeoR/KanR: aminoglycoside phosphotransferase from Tn5; aph(3')-II (or nptII); confers resistance to neomycin, kanamycin, and G418 (Geneticin®)
>Addgene plasmid #112322 | pELK3-donor | addgene full sequence | sequence record 228533 | Addgene NGS Result
GACCTGCAGGCATGCAAGCTTGGCGTAATCATGGTCATAGCTGTTTCCTGTGTGAAATTGTTATCCGCTC
ACAATTCCACACAACATACGAGCCGGAAGCATAAAGTGTAAAGCCTGGGGTGCCTAATGAGTGAGCTAAC
TCACATTAATTGCGTTGCGCTCACTGCCCGCTTTCCAGTCGGGAAACCTGTCGTGCCAGCTGCATTAATG
AATCGGCCAACGCGCGGGGAGAGGCGGTTTGCGTATTGGGCGCTCTTCCGCTTCCTCGCTCACTGACTCG
CTGCGCTCGGTCGTTCGGCTGCGGCGAGCGGTATCAGCTCACTCAAAGGCGGTAATACGGTTATCCACAG
AATCAGGGGATAACGCAGGAAAGAACATGTGAGCAAAAGGCCAGCAAAAGGCCAGGAACCGTAAAAAGGC
CGCGTTGCTGGCGTTTTTCCATAGGCTCCGCCCCCCTGACGAGCATCACAAAAATCGACGCTCAAGTCAG
AGGTGGCGAAACCCGACAGGACTATAAAGATACCAGGCGTTTCCCCCTGGAAGCTCCCTCGTGCGCTCTC
CTGTTCCGACCCTGCCGCTTACCGGATACCTGTCCGCCTTTCTCCCTTCGGGAAGCGTGGCGCTTTCTCA
TAGCTCACGCTGTAGGTATCTCAGTTCGGTGTAGGTCGTTCGCTCCAAGCTGGGCTGTGTGCACGAACCC
CCCGTTCAGCCCGACCGCTGCGCCTTATCCGGTAACTATCGTCTTGAGTCCAACCCGGTAAGACACGACT
TATCGCCACTGGCAGCAGCCACTGGTAACAGGATTAGCAGAGCGAGGTATGTAGGCGGTGCTACAGAGTT
CTTGAAGTGGTGGCCTAACTACGGCTACACTAGAAGAACAGTATTTGGTATCTGCGCTCTGCTGAAGCCA
GTTACCTTCGGAAAAAGAGTTGGTAGCTCTTGATCCGGCAAACAAACCACCGCTGGTAGCGGTGGTTTTT
TTGTTTGCAAGCAGCAGATTACGCGCAGAAAAAAAGGATCTCAAGAAGATCCTTTGATCTTTTCTACGGG
GTCTGACGCTCAGTGGAACGAAAACTCACGTTAAGGGATTTTGGTCATGAGATTATCAAAAAGGATCTTC
ACCTAGATCCTTTTAAATTAAAAATGAAGTTTTAAATCAATCTAAAGTATATATGAGTAAACTTGGTCTG
ACAGTTACCAATGCTTAATCAGTGAGGCACCTATCTCAGCGATCTGTCTATTTCGTTCATCCATAGTTGC
CTGACTCCCCGTCGTGTAGATAACTACGATACGGGAGGGCTTACCATCTGGCCCCAGTGCTGCAATGATA
CCGCGAGACCCACGCTCACCGGCTCCAGATTTATCAGCAATAAACCAGCCAGCCGGAAGGGCCGAGCGCA
GAAGTGGTCCTGCAACTTTATCCGCCTCCATCCAGTCTATTAATTGTTGCCGGGAAGCTAGAGTAAGTAG
TTCGCCAGTTAATAGTTTGCGCAACGTTGTTGCCATTGCTACAGGCATCGTGGTGTCACGCTCGTCGTTT
GGTATGGCTTCATTCAGCTCCGGTTCCCAACGATCAAGGCGAGTTACATGATCCCCCATGTTGTGCAAAA
AAGCGGTTAGCTCCTTCGGTCCTCCGATCGTTGTCAGAAGTAAGTTGGCCGCAGTGTTATCACTCATGGT
TATGGCAGCACTGCATAATTCTCTTACTGTCATGCCATCCGTAAGATGCTTTTCTGTGACTGGTGAGTAC
TCAACCAAGTCATTCTGAGAATAGTGTATGCGGCGACCGAGTTGCTCTTGCCCGGCGTCAATACGGGATA
ATACCGCGCCACATAGCAGAACTTTAAAAGTGCTCATCATTGGAAAACGTTCTTCGGGGCGAAAACTCTC
AAGGATCTTACCGCTGTTGAGATCCAGTTCGATGTAACCCACTCGTGCACCCAACTGATCTTCAGCATCT
TTTACTTTCACCAGCGTTTCTGGGTGAGCAAAAACAGGAAGGCAAAATGCCGCAAAAAAGGGAATAAGGG
CGACACGGAAATGTTGAATACTCATACTCTTCCTTTTTCAATATTATTGAAGCATTTATCAGGGTTATTG
TCTCATGAGCGGATACATATTTGAATGTATTTAGAAAAATAAACAAATAGGGGTTCCGCGCACATTTCCC
CGAAAAGTGCCACCTGACGTCTAAGAAACCATTATTATCATGACATTAACCTATAAAAATAGGCGTATCA
CGAGGCCCTTTCGTCTCGCGCGTTTCGGTGATGACGGTGAAAACCTCTGACACATGCAGCTCCCGGAGAC
GGTCACAGCTTGTCTGTAAGCGGATGCCGGGAGCAGACAAGCCCGTCAGGGCGCGTCAGCGGGTGTTGGC
GGGTGTCGGGGCTGGCTTAACTATGCGGCATCAGAGCAGATTGTACTGAGAGTGCACCATATGCGGTGTG
AAATACCGCACAGATGCGTAAGGAGAAAATACCGCATCAGGCGCCATTCGCCATTCAGGCTGCGCAACTG
TTGGGAAGGGCGATCGGTGCGGGCCTCTTCGCTATTACGCCAGCTGGCGAAAGGGGGATGTGCTGCAAGG
CGATTAAGTTGGGTAACGCCAGGGTTTTCCCAGTCACGACGTTGTAAAACGACGGCCAGTGAATTCGAGC
TCGGTACCCTTAAAACTTGGCTGTGTTGCTTATTAGCTGTGTGACCTTTAGCCAACAGAACTTATTTGAA
ATCTGTTTTCTCATCTGTAAAATGGGGACAACAAAACTTACGTTACAGCTCCTAGGTATCAAATGAAATG
ACAAGCCTTGATAAACTCTAAGGTACTAGACACAAGTTACTGAAATTGTTTGAAAATTGCAAAAACATAT
TTACTTAAATATAAGTATTTGTTGTACTTCTAACATGTGTCAGGCTCTGTAATTTGATATTTGGCGCTGA
AGTTTAACTTTCCTGGACTAAATAGGAAATAAGCTAGAAAAGACAGCCCAGGAGATCTTTTTGACACATC
ATCCTCAACAACGAAAATCTAGTTGCAAGTAGTCACATATTAAAAGGCCTTGTTCAGTTGGGATTGCAAC
TAACATATTTGTTTCAGACCTGAAACTCATTATCAGAGCATATACTGTCATCCTACTATATTTATCATCT
TAGTGAACAACAATACAGAAATCTTATTCTTTGTCACTTATGAGTGATCTGTGTGATATTTTAATTAGAA
TACTTTCTTAGCTCCAAAATAATCTATTCTAAATCTTTAAATACATTTCTTACTTTAGAATAAATGCTGC
AAGAATCATCTTTGTAGTACCCTGAAAAACTGATGGCAAATTTCAAAATATAGTATTAGAAATTACTGAC
TCACATGTAAAGAGTCTATGGTTTTCAAAACACTCTTTTAATATTTAATATTAAACATTATTTTAATATT
TATAGCATTATCAGCATCCTGAGTAGCTTAGAACTTTTAAAAAATAGTGTTAGAAGATGCTTTAGCAACA
TATAAATTATATATTTTTTCCTAGTAGCCTATGCATATAGAATAATTAGGGACATTTTCTGGGCCTTATC
CTTTGTTTGCTCTATGTAAATCTTGATCTCATTGTCATCTTCCAATTATTCTGTAAAATACATTGGCAAC
TAATCTCTATCACAGGGGTGATGAGAGAAATGGACTGCTATGGACTGTATGGGAATGTAAAGAACCTAAG
TTCTTCCCAATGGATTTGCAATAATTATTGTAAAAATCTTTTGTCCCCTACAGTTCCCCACACTGCTTAA
TGGCCACATGCCAGTGCCAATCCCCAGTCTGGACAGAGCTGCTTCTCCAGTACTGCTTTCTTCAAACTCT
CAGAAATCCGGGATTCCAACTACTGCAAGCGAGAATCTTTATTTTCAGGGCGCCGCCAAATTCAAAGAAA
CCGCTGCTGCTAAATTCGAACGCCAGCACATGGACAGCGGAGGTGGAGGTTCGAGCGGTCCCTCGGGTTC
GTCGAGCCTGGAAGTTCTGTTCCAGGGGCCCCTGTCGTCGAGCGGTCCCTCGGGTTCGATGGTGAGCAAA
GGCGAGGAGCTGTTCACCGGGGTGGTGCCCATCCTGGTCGAGCTGGACGGCGACGTAAACGGCCACAAGT
TCAGCGTGTCCGGCGAGGGCGAGGGCGATGCCACCTACGGCAAGCTGACCCTGAAGTTCATCTGCACCAC
CGGCAAGCTGCCCGTGCCCTGGCCCACCCTCGTGACCACCCTGACCTACGGCGTGCAGTGCTTCAGCCGC
TACCCCGACCACATGAAGCAGCACGACTTCTTCAAGTCCGCCATGCCCGAAGGCTACGTCCAGGAGCGCA
CCATCTTCTTCAAGGACGACGGCAACTACAAGACCCGCGCCGAGGTGAAGTTCGAGGGCGACACCCTGGT
GAACCGCATCGAGCTGAAGGGCATCGACTTCAAGGAGGACGGCAACATCCTGGGGCACAAGCTGGAGTAC
AACTACAACAGCCACAACGTCTATATCATGGCCGACAAGCAGAAGAACGGCATCAAGGTGAACTTCAAGA
TCCGCCACAACATCGAGGACGGCAGCGTGCAGCTCGCCGACCACTACCAGCAGAACACCCCCATCGGCGA
CGGCCCCGTGCTGCTGCCCGACAACCACTACCTGAGCACCCAGTCCGCCCTGAGCAAAGACCCCAACGAG
AAGCGCGATCACATGGTCCTTAAGGAGTTCGTGACCGCCGCCGGGATCACTCTCGGCATGGACGAGCTGT
ACAAGTAATGATCTAGAGTCGAGTTAATTAAGAATTCCGCCCCCCCCCCTCTCCCTCCCCCCCCCTAACG
TTACTGGCCGAAGCCGCTTGGAATAAGGCCGGTGTGCGTTTGTCTATATGTTATTTTCCACCATATTGCC
GTCTTTTGGCAATGTGAGGGCCCGGAAACCTGGCCCTGTCTTCTTGACGAGCATTCCTAGGGGTCTTTCC
CCTCTCGCCAAAGGAATGCAGGGTCTGTTGAATGTCGTGAAGGAAGCAGTTCCTCTGGAAGCTTCTTGAA
GACAAACAACGTCTGTAGCGACCCTTTGCAGGCAGCGGAACCCCCCACCTGGCGACAGGTGCCTCTGCGG
CCAAAAGCCACGTGTATAAGATACACCTGCAAAGGCGGCACAACCCCAGTGCCACGTTGTGAGTTGGATA
GTTGTGGAAAGAGTCAAATGGCTCTCCTCAAGCGTATTCAACAAGGGGCTGAAGGATGCCCAGAAGGTAC
CCCATTGTATGGGATCTGATCTGGGGCCTCGGTGCACATGCTTTACATGTGTTTAGTCGAGGTTAAAAAA
ACGTCTAGGCCCCCCGAACCACGGGGACGTGGTTTTCCTTTGAAAAACACGATGATAATATGGCCACAAC
CTGTTACATTGCACAAGATAAAAATATATCATCACGAACAGTAAAACTGTCTGCTTACATAAACAGTAAT
ACAAGGGGTGTTATGGGATCGGCCATTGAACAAGATGGATTGCACGCAGGTTCTCCGGCCGCTTGGGTGG
AGAGGCTATTCGGCTATGACTGGGCACAACAGACAATCGGCTGCTCTGATGCCGCCGTGTTCCGGCTGTC
AGCGCAGGGGCGCCCGGTTCTTTTTGTCAAGACCGACCTGTCCGGTGCCCTGAATGAACTGCAGGACGAG
GCAGCGCGGCTATCGTGGCTGGCCACGACGGGCGTTCCTTGCGCAGCTGTGCTCGACGTTGTCACTGAAG
CGGGAAGGGACTGGCTGCTATTGGGCGAAGTGCCGGGGCAGGATCTCCTGTCATCTCACCTTGCTCCTGC
CGAGAAAGTATCCATCATGGCTGATGCAATGCGGCGGCTGCATACGCTTGATCCGGCTACCTGCCCATTC
GACCACCAAGCGAAACATCGCATCGAGCGAGCACGTACTCGGATGGAAGCCGGTCTTGTCGATCAGGATG
ATCTGGACGAAGAGCATCAGGGGCTCGCGCCAGCCGAACTGTTCGCCAGGCTCAAGGCGCGCATGCCCGA
CGGCGAGGATCTCGTCGTGACCCATGGCGATGCCTGCTTGCCGAATATCATGGTGGAAAATGGCCGCTTT
TCTGGATTCATCGACTGTGGCCGGCTGGGTGTGGCGGACCGCTATCAGGACATAGCGTTGGCTACCCGTG
ATATTGCTGAAGAGCTTGGCGGCGAATGGGCTGACCGCTTCCTCGTGCTTTACGGTATCGCCGCTCCCGA
TTCGCAGCGCATCGCCTTCTATCGCCTTCTTGACGAGTTCTTCTGAGTCGACGTCTGGCCACAATTAAGG
ACTCATTAACTGATGAAACAAATTTGTCCCCACGGGCTAGTTTACCTGTGTCGTGAGAAGGACATTGTGA
AACTCTTGTTAATTTGGTTTGCACTTTTCATAACATGGATAGTCTAGATTTATGTTAGCATTTTAAAAAC
TGTTTTTGATATATTCAAGTATATATGAAAATCTGTTTGGCATTAAGTGAATTTTAATGTTTTTGTTTTT
ATATCCTTTTAGCTCTTAAGTGTTGAACACTGTTGACAGTGAAGAACTTTTCTTAATGGTTTTCAGTATA
ACTAATAAGGATGTGAAGCTTTTTTCTCTTTAGTTCTGAGTATGCTAAACTGTGTGCTTATATAGACTAT
AACCAGTTGTGCCTTCCTTCGCATTTAATGTAAATGAATGATTTATATATTTTTTAGTATTAAGAGGAAA
TGTTTGAAAGATGAAAATTAGTATCAAACAGCTCTCTAGTAGAATTTCATTATTTTTCACCAGTGGGCAA
TATGAAAGCATATATCACGTTTTGTTTTACTTTCAATTGTATAAGAATTGCCTTAGAACCTCTTTTGAAC
TGAAATTCAGTAAATGTCCAAGTAATGTTTTTATAATAAACTAAGCCATATTTAGACAATAAACATTGAT
AAAATGTTCTAAAGTACATTTTCAAAAGAATGGACCTTGAAAGGCTAGCCTCCTTAGCTGTTTACAGTAT
CTTATCTTTTAGATGTCTCCCAGACAAAAATCTGAGATGGAAAAGCTACATCAAGTTCATGCTATTCCAG
GCCCAAGAATATCTCCTAGGTTAGCATATTCTTATTTCAAAAAATTAGCCCTGGTTTTCTCAGTTTTCCA
TAGGGAATCCCGACCATCTGATATATTTACTGTGTCAGTATAAGTAAGTTGGGGTTCCCCTGGAACTATA
ATTAACATTTAAAAAATCTAATGCTTTAGAAGAAGCTCACAGAGTGGTGATGAACCCAAACAACAAAGAA
ACCATTTTTAACACTAGGTATCTTCATCAGTATAGGTAGGTGTTCACAATTTTTGATGGATCAAAAACTT
GCTGTAATACAAATAGAGAGTGGAGGTACTAAAGGCCTTGCTTGTGGAAACTG
